Addgene plasmid #62249: pAN-PA3-RFP
Purpose: reporter plasmid that encodes one of five synthetic sgRNA-repressible promoters that express mRFP1
Depositing lab: Christopher Voigt. Depositing organization: Massachusetts Institute of Technology. Publication: Multi-input CRISPR/Cas genetic circuits that interface host regulatory networks. Nielsen AA, Voigt CA. Mol Syst Biol. 2014 Nov 24;10:763. doi: 10.15252/msb.20145735. PubMed 25422271.
Backbone
  Vector backbone: unknown
  Total vector size (bp): 4330
  Vector type: Bacterial Expression
Growth in bacteria
  Bacterial resistance: Streptomycin, 50 μg/mL
  Growth temperature: 37°C
  Growth strain: DH5alpha
  Copy number: Unknown
Gene/Insert
  Gene/Insert name: mRFP
  Promoter: pA3
  Cloning method: Unknown
  Sequencing primers: 5′ RNAde-BB-1F tgccacctgacgtctaagaa
Terms and licenses: Academic/Nonprofit Terms; Industry Terms: Not Available to Industry
How to cite: pAN-PA3-RFP was a gift from Christopher Voigt (Addgene plasmid # 62249 ; http://n2t.net/addgene:62249 ; RRID:Addgene_62249)
