[The description below was written by a language model from this plasmid's Addgene catalogue record and pLannotate feature annotations shown in this document.]
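Description:
pAN-PA3-RFP is a 4,330 bp bacterial expression plasmid that serves as a fluorescent reporter in CRISPR/Cas-based genetic circuits in E. coli. The catalogue lists the backbone as unknown and the copy number as unknown, but the annotated features show a pSC101 origin together with the Rep101 (RepA) protein it requires, a combination generally associated with low-copy replication. A short fragment annotated as RSF origin is also detected, but it is only a partial match and probably not a functional replicon. Selection is by streptomycin through the aadA aminoglycoside adenylyltransferase gene, which also confers spectinomycin resistance. A cat promoter lies at the end of the linear numbering, immediately upstream of this gene across the circular junction, so it probably drives the marker.

The payload is mRFP1, a monomeric red fluorescent protein derived from Discosoma, expressed from pA3, described as one of five synthetic promoters designed to be repressed by a matching sgRNA. The promoter itself is not annotated in the feature table, but it presumably sits in the gap between the his operon terminator and the reporter cassette. A hammerhead ribozyme from the tobacco ringspot virus satellite RNA sits upstream of the mRFP1 coding sequence. Such ribozymes cleave off the promoter-derived 5' leader, insulating translation of the reporter from promoter context. The rrnB T1 and T7Te terminators follow the reporter, and his operon and lambda t0 terminators isolate neighbouring regions from read-through. The plasmid is used to measure repression of pA3 by its cognate guide RNA, with a drop in red fluorescence reporting circuit output. The repressing Cas protein and the guide RNA are not encoded on this plasmid and would have to be supplied separately.
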