Features (pLannotate 1.2.2; 11 found; start..end, strand, type, name):
      1..792     +  CDS            SmR: aminoglycoside adenylyltransferase (Murphy, 1985); aadA; confers resistance to spectinomycin and streptomycin
    800..859     +  terminator     his operon terminator: This putative transcriptin terminator from the E. coli his operon has a 2-bp deletion introduced during synthesis. Its efficiency has not been determined.
   1006..1055    +  misc_RNA       sTRSV HHRz: hammerhead ribozyme from the tobacco ringspot virus satellite RNA (Khvorova et al., 2003)
   1106..1780    +  CDS            mRFP1: mRFP1 is a basic (constitutively fluorescent) red fluorescent protein published in 2002, derived from Discosoma sp.. It is reported to be a somewhat slowly-maturing monomer with low acid sensitivity.
   1803..1874    +  terminator     rrnB T1 terminator: transcription terminator T1 from the E. coli rrnB gene
   1890..1917    +  terminator     T7Te terminator: phage T7 early transcription terminator
   1923..1995    -  rep_origin     RSF ori (fragment): Plasmids containing the RSF 1030 origin of replication can be propagated in E. coli cells that contain additional plasmids with compatible origins.
   2054..2148    +  terminator     lambda t0 terminator: transcription terminator from phage lambda
   2640..2862    +  rep_origin     pSC101 ori: low-copy replication origin that requires the Rep101 protein
   2910..3860    +  CDS            Rep101: RepA protein needed for replication with the pSC101 origin; rep101
   4233..4330    +  promoter       cat promoter: promoter of the E. coli cat gene encoding chloramphenicol acetyltransferase
>Addgene plasmid #62249 | pAN-PA3-RFP | depositor full sequence | sequence record 102049 | pAN-PA3-RFP sequence 4330 bps
ATGAGGGAAGCGGTGATCGCCGAAGTATCGACTCAACTATCAGAGGTAGTTGGCGTCATCGAGCGCCATC
TCGAACCGACGTTGCTGGCCGTACATTTGTACGGCTCCGCAGTGGATGGCGGCCTGAAGCCACACAGTGA
TATTGATTTGCTGGTTACGGTGACCGTAAGGCTTGATGAAACAACGCGGCGAGCTTTGATCAACGACCTT
TTGGAAACTTCGGCTTCCCCTGGAGAGAGCGAGATTCTCCGCGCTGTAGAAGTCACCATTGTTGTGCACG
ACGACATCATTCCGTGGCGTTATCCAGCTAAGCGCGAACTGCAATTTGGAGAATGGCAGCGCAATGACAT
TCTTGCAGGTATCTTCGAGCCAGCCACGATCGACATTGATCTGGCTATCTTGCTGACAAAAGCAAGAGAA
CATAGCGTTGCCTTGGTAGGTCCAGCGGCGGAGGAACTCTTTGATCCGGTTCCTGAACAGGATCTATTTG
AGGCGCTAAATGAAACCTTAACGCTATGGAACTCGCCGCCCGACTGGGCTGGCGATGAGCGAAATGTAGT
GCTTACGTTGTCCCGCATTTGGTACAGCGCAGTAACCGGCAAAATCGCGCCGAAGGATGTCGCTGCCGAC
TGGGCAATGGAGCGCCTGCCGGCCCAGTATCAGCCCGTCATACTTGAAGCTAGACAGGCTTATCTTGGAC
AAGAAGAAGATCGCTTGGCCTCGCGCACAGATCAGTTGGAAGAATTTGTCCACTACGTGAAAGGCGAGAT
CACCAAGGTAGTCGGCAAATAATACTAGCTCCGGCAAAAAAACGGGCAAGGTGTCACCACCCTGCCCTTT
TTCTTTAAAACCGAAAAGATTACTTCGCGTTTGCCACCTGACGTCTAAGAACTCGGTACCAAACCAATTA
TTGAAGACGCTGAAAAGCGTCTTTTTTTGTTTCGGTCCTCCGAATGACATGCGTCTCCTTTACACCCGAA
ATGGAGCATGGTATTATGCTAGCAGCTGTCACCGGATGTGCTTTCCGGTCTGATGAGTCCGTGAGGACGA
AACAGCCTCTACAAATAATTTTGTTTAATACTAGAGTCACACAGGAAAGTACTAGATGGCTTCCTCCGAA
GACGTTATCAAAGAGTTCATGCGTTTCAAAGTTCGTATGGAAGGTTCCGTTAACGGTCACGAGTTCGAAA
TCGAAGGTGAAGGTGAAGGTCGTCCGTACGAAGGTACCCAGACCGCTAAACTGAAAGTTACCAAAGGTGG
TCCGCTGCCGTTCGCTTGGGACATCCTGTCCCCGCAGTTCCAGTACGGTTCCAAAGCTTACGTTAAACAC
CCGGCTGACATCCCGGACTACCTGAAACTGTCCTTCCCGGAAGGTTTCAAATGGGAACGTGTTATGAACT
TCGAAGACGGTGGTGTTGTTACCGTTACCCAGGACTCCTCCCTGCAAGACGGTGAGTTCATCTACAAAGT
TAAACTGCGTGGTACCAACTTCCCGTCCGACGGTCCGGTTATGCAGAAAAAAACCATGGGTTGGGAAGCT
TCCACCGAACGTATGTACCCGGAAGACGGTGCTCTGAAAGGTGAAATCAAAATGCGTCTGAAACTGAAAG
ACGGTGGTCACTACGACGCTGAAGTTAAAACCACCTACATGGCTAAAAAACCGGTTCAGCTGCCGGGTGC
TTACAAAACCGACATCAAACTGGACATCACCTCCCACAACGAAGACTACACCATCGTTGAACAGTACGAA
CGTGCTGAAGGTCGTCACTCCACCGGTGCTTAATAATACTAGAGCCAGGCATCAAATAAAACGAAAGGCT
CAGTCGAAAGACTGGGCCTTTCGTTTTATCTGTTGTTTGTCGGTGAACGCTCTCTACTAGAGTCACACTG
GCTCACCTTCGGGTGGGCCTTTCTGCGTTTATAGCTCACTCAAAGGCGGTAATACGGTTATCCACAGAAT
CAGGGGATAACGCAGGAAAGAACATGTGAGCAAAAGGCCAGCAAAAGGCCAGGAACCGTAAAAACTGTCA
GACCAAGTTTACGAGCTCGCTTGGACTCCTGTTGATAGATCCAGTAATGACCTCAGAACTCCATCTGGAT
TTGTTCAGAACGCTCGGTTGCCGCCGGGCGTTTTTTATTGGTGAGAATCCAAGCACTAGGGACAGTAAGA
CGGGTAAGCCTGTTGATGATACCGCTGCCTTACTGGGTGCATTAGCCAGTCTGAATGACCTGTCACGGGA
TAATCCGAAGTGGTCAGACTGGAAAATCAGAGGGCAGGAACTGCTGAACAGCAAAAAGTCAGATAGCACC
ACATAGCAGACCCGCCATAAAACGCCCTGAGAAGCCCGTGACGGGCTTTTCTTGTATTATGGGTAGTTTC
CTTGCATGAATCCATAAAAGGCGCCTGTAGTGCCATTTACCCCCATTCACTGCCAGAGCCGTGAGCGCAG
CGAACTGAATGTCACGAAAAAGACAGCGACTCAGGTGCCTGATGGTCGGAGACAAAAGGAATATTCAGCG
ATTTGCCCGAGCTTGCGAGGGTGCTACTTAAGCCTTTAGGGTTTTAAGGTCTGTTTTGTAGAGGAGCAAA
CAGCGTTTGCGACATCCTTTTGTAATACTGCGGAACTGACTAAAGTAGTGAGTTATACACAGGGCTGGGA
TCTATTCTTTTTATCTTTTTTTATTCTTTCTTTATTCTATAAATTATAACCACTTGAATATAAACAAAAA
AAACACACAAAGGTCTAGCGGAATTTACAGAGGGTCTAGCAGAATTTACAAGTTTTCCAGCAAAGGTCTA
GCAGAATTTACAGATACCCACAACTCAAAGGAAAAGGACATGTAATTATCATTGACTAGCCCATCTCAAT
TGGTATAGTGATTAAAATCACCTAGACCAATTGAGATGTATGTCTGAATTAGTTGTTTTCAAAGCAAATG
AACTAGCGATTAGTCGCTATGACTTAACGGAGCATGAAACCAAGCTAATTTTATGCTGTGTGGCACTACT
CAACCCCACGATTGAAAACCCTACAAGGAAAGAACGGACGGTATCGTTCACTTATAACCAATACGCTCAG
ATGATGAACATCAGTAGGGAAAATGCTTATGGTGTATTAGCTAAAGCAACCAGAGAGCTGATGACGAGAA
CTGTGGAAATCAGGAATCCTTTGGTTAAAGGCTTTGAGATTTTCCAGTGGACAAACTATGCCAAGTTCTC
AAGCGAAAAATTAGAATTAGTTTTTAGTGAAGAGATATTGCCTTATCTTTTCCAGTTAAAAAAATTCATA
AAATATAATCTGGAACATGTTAAGTCTTTTGAAAACAAATACTCTATGAGGATTTATGAGTGGTTATTAA
AAGAACTAACACAAAAGAAAACTCACAAGGCAAATATAGAGATTAGCCTTGATGAATTTAAGTTCATGTT
AATGCTTGAAAATAACTACCATGAGTTTAAAAGGCTTAACCAATGGGTTTTGAAACCAATAAGTAAAGAT
TTAAACACTTACAGCAATATGAAATTGGTGGTTGATAAGCGAGGCCGCCCGACTGATACGTTGATTTTCC
AAGTTGAACTAGATAGACAAATGGATCTCGTAACCGAACTTGAGAACAACCAGATAAAAATGAATGGTGA
CAAAATACCAACAACCATTACATCAGATTCCTACCTACGTAACGGACTAAGAAAAACACTACACGATGCT
TTAACTGCAAAAATTCAGCTCACCAGTTTTGAGGCAAAATTTTTGAGTGACATGCAAAGTAAGCATGATC
TCAATGGTTCGTTCTCATGGCTCACGCAAAAACAACGAACCACACTAGAGAACATACTGGCTAAATACGG
AAGGATCTGAGGTTCTTATGGCTCTTGTATCTATCAGTGAAGCATCAAGACTAACAAACAAAAGTAGAAC
AACTGTTCACCGTTAGATATCAAAGGGAAAACTGTCCATATGCACAGATGAAAACGGTGTAAAAAAGATA
GATACATCAGAGCTTTTACGAGTTTTTGGTGCATTTAAAGCTGTTCACCATGAACAGATCGACAATGTAA
CGATTATCAAAAAGGATCTTCACCTAGATCCTTTTAAATTAAAAATGAAGCTTCGTTGTGTCTCAAAATC
TCTGATGTTACATTGCACAAGATAAAAATATATCATCATGAACAATAAAACTGTCTGCTTACATAAACAG
TAATACAAGGGGTGTTTACTAGAGGTTGATCGGGCACGTAAGAGGTTCCAACTTTCACCATAATGAAATA
AGATCACTACCGGGCGTATTTTTTGAGTTATCGAGATTTTCAGGAGCTAAGGAAGCTAAA
