>Addgene plasmid #62249 | pAN-PA3-RFP | depositor partial sequence | sequence record 102052 | pA3
TTTACACCCGAAATGGAGCATGGTATTATGCTAGC
