>Addgene plasmid #62249 | pAN-PA3-RFP | addgene partial sequence | sequence record 106852 | Spect-F 5'-cagcccgtcatacttgaagc-3'
CGCTTGGCCTCGCGCACAGATCAGTTGGAAGAATTTGTCCACTACGTGAAAGGCGAGATCACCAAGGTAG
TCGGCAAATAATACTAGCTCCGGCAAAAAAACGGGCAAGGTGTCACCACCCTGCCCTTTTTCTTTAAAAC
CGAAAAGATTACTTCGCGTTTGCCACCTGACGTCTAAGAACTCGGTACCAAACCAATTATTGAAGACGCT
GAAAAGCGTCTTTTTTTGTTTCGGTCCTCCGAATGACATGCGTCTCCTTTACACCCGAAATGGAGCATGG
TATTATGCTAGCAGCTGTCACCGGATGTGCTTTCCGGTCTGATGAGTCCGTGAGGACGAAACAGCCTCTA
CAAATAATTTTGTTTAATACTAGAGTCACACAGGAAAGTACTAGATGGCTTCCTCCGAAGACGTTATCAA
AGAGTTCATGCGTTTCAAAGTTCGTATGGAAGGTTCCGTTAACGGTCACGAGTTCGAAATCGAAGGTGAA
GGTGAAGGTCGTCCGTACGAAGGTACCCAGACCGCTAAACTGAAAGTTACCAAAGGTGGTCCGCTGCCGT
TCGCTTGGGACATCCTGTCCCCGCAGTTCCAGTACGGTTCCAAAGCTTACGTTAAACACCCGGCTGACAT
CCCGGACTACCTGAAACTGTCCTTCCCGGAAGGTTTCAAATGGGAACGTGTTATGAACTTCGAAGACGGT
GGTGTTGTTACCGTTACCCAGGACTCCTCCCTGCAAGACGGTGAGTTCATCTACAAAGTTAAACTGCGTG
GTACCAACTTCCCGTCCGACGGTCCGGTTATGCAGAAA
